Addgene plasmid #41902: pBABE HA Chk2 KD, dominant negative chk2
Depositing lab: Stephen Elledge. Depositing organization: Harvard Medical School. Publication: ATM and ATR substrate analysis reveals extensive protein networks responsive to DNA damage. Matsuoka S, Ballif BA, Smogorzewska A, McDonald ER 3rd, Hurov KE, Luo J, Bakalarski CE, Zhao Z, Solimini N, Lerenthal Y, Shiloh Y, Gygi SP, Elledge SJ. Science. 2007 May 25;316(5828):1160-6. 10.1126/science.1140321 PubMed 17525332.
Backbone
  Vector backbone: pBABE-puro
  Backbone size w/o insert (bp): 5000
  Vector type: Mammalian Expression, Retroviral
  Selectable markers: Puromycin
Growth in bacteria
  Bacterial resistance: Ampicillin, 100 μg/mL
  Growth temperature: 37°C
  Growth strain: DH5alpha
  Copy number: Unknown
Gene/Insert
  Gene/Insert name: Chk2
  Species: H. sapiens (human)
  Mutation: D347A
  Entrez Gene: CHEK2 (a.k.a. CDS1, CHK2, HuCds1, LFS2, PP1425, RAD53, TPDS4, hCds1)
  Tag / fusion protein: HA (N terminal on insert)
Terms and licenses: Academic/Nonprofit Terms; Industry Terms: Not Available to Industry
How to cite: pBABE HA Chk2 KD, dominant negative chk2 was a gift from Stephen Elledge (Addgene plasmid # 41902 ; http://n2t.net/addgene:41902 ; RRID:Addgene_41902)
