[The description below was written by a language model from this plasmid's Addgene catalogue record and pLannotate feature annotations shown in this document.]
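Description:
pBABE HA Chk2 KD is a Moloney murine leukemia virus-based retroviral expression plasmid built on the pBABE-puro backbone, designed to deliver a kinase-dead form of human checkpoint kinase 2 (CHEK2) into mammalian cells. The sequenced record is about 7.1 kb. In bacteria the plasmid is maintained through a high-copy ColE1/pUC-type origin and selected with ampicillin via the β-lactamase gene and its own promoter.

The proviral region is bounded by MMLV long terminal repeats. Downstream of the 5' LTR lie a packaging signal and a truncated gag segment lacking its start codon, which together promote efficient encapsidation of the genomic RNA when the plasmid is introduced into a retroviral packaging cell line. No separate internal promoter is annotated upstream of the insert, consistent with the usual pBABE design in which the 5' LTR drives the gene of interest. The insert is the human CHEK2 coding sequence with an N-terminal HA epitope; the annotation detects only a short match to a 3xHA reference, consistent with a single HA copy. The catalogue lists a D347A substitution, described as rendering the kinase inactive and dominant negative. Following the insert, an SV40 enhancer/early promoter drives puromycin N-acetyltransferase, allowing selection of stably transduced cells. A short fragment annotated as a ΔU3 3' LTR sits immediately before the full 3' LTR and probably reflects overlapping similarity hits rather than a self-inactivating design.

The construct suits stable expression of HA-tagged, catalytically inactive Chk2 to interfere with endogenous Chk2 signalling in studies of the DNA damage response, with the tag enabling detection or immunoprecipitation.
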