Features (pLannotate 1.2.2; 13 found; start..end, strand, type, name):
      9..478     +  LTR            LTR: long terminal repeat from Moloney murine leukemia virus
    602..876     +  misc_feature   MESV Ψ (fragment): packaging signal of murine embryonic stem cell virus
    943..1359    +  CDS            gag (truncated): truncated Moloney murine leukemia virus (MMLV) gag gene lacking the start codon
   1400..1426    +  CDS            3xHA (fragment): three tandem HA epitope tags
   1484..3112    +  CDS            CHEK2: CHK2_HUMAN - Also known as CDS1, CHK2, RAD53. Experimental evidence at protein level: Swiss-Prot protein existence level 1. Serine/threonine-protein kinase which is required for checkpoint-mediated cell cycle arrest, activation of DNA repair and apoptosis in response to the presence of DNA double-strand breaks. May also negatively regulate cell cycle progression during unperturbed cell cycles. Following activation, phosphorylates numerous effectors preferentially at the consensus sequence [L-X-R-X-X-S/T]. Regulates cell cycle checkpoint arrest through phosphorylation of CDC25A, CDC25B and CDC2
   3416..3745    +  promoter       SV40 promoter: SV40 enhancer and early promoter
   3755..4354    +  CDS            PuroR: puromycin N-acetyltransferase; pac from Streptomyces alboniger; confers resistance to puromycin
   4453..4574    +  LTR            3' LTR (ΔU3) (fragment): self-inactivating 3' long terminal repeat (LTR) from Moloney murine leukemia virus
   4575..5044    +  LTR            LTR: long terminal repeat from Moloney murine leukemia virus
   5110..5162    -  CDS            lacI (fragment): lac repressor; lacI; The lac repressor binds to the lac operator to inhibit transcription in E. coli. This inhibition can be relieved by adding lactose or isopropyl-β-D-thiogalactopyranoside (IPTG).
   5345..5933    -  rep_origin     ori: high-copy-number ColE1/pMB1/pBR322/pUC origin of replication
   6093..6953    -  CDS            AmpR: β-lactamase; bla; confers resistance to ampicillin, carbenicillin, and related antibiotics
   6954..7058    -  promoter       AmpR promoter: bla
>Addgene plasmid #41902 | pBABE HA Chk2 KD, dominant negative chk2 | addgene full sequence | sequence record 229316 | Addgene NGS Result
CCTGCAGCCTGAATATGGGCCAAACAGGATATCTGTGGTAAGCAGTTCCTGCCCCGGCTCAGGGCCAAGA
ACAGATGGAACAGCTGAATATGGGCCAAACAGGATATCTGTGGTAAGCAGTTCCTGCCCCGGCTCAGGGC
CAAGAACAGATGGTCCCCAGATGCGGTCCAGCCCTCAGCAGTTTCTAGAGAACCATCAGATGTTTCCAGG
GTGCCCCAAGGACCTGAAATGACCCTGTGCCTTATTTGAACTAACCAATCAGTTCGCTTCTCGCTTCTGT
TCGCGCGCTTCTGCTCCCCGAGCTCAATAAAAGAGCCCACAACCCCTCACTCGGGGCGCCAGTCCTCCGA
TTGACTGAGTCGCCCGGGTACCCGTGTATCCAATAAACCCTCTTGCAGTTGCATCCGACTTGTGGTCTCG
CTGTTCCTTGGGAGGGTCTCCTCTGAGTGATTGACTACCCGTCAGCGGGGGTCTTTCATTTGGGGGCTCG
TCCGGGATCGGGAGACCCCTGCCCAGGGACCACCGACCCACCACCGGGAGGCAAGCTGGCCAGCAACTTA
TCTGTGTCTGTCCGATTGTCTAGTGTCTATGACTGATTTTATGCGCCTGCGTCGGTACTAGTTAGCTAAC
TAGCTCTGTATCTGGCGGACCCGTGGTGGAACTGACGAGTTCTGAACACCCGGCCGCAACCCTGGGAGAC
GTCCCAGGGACTTTGGGGGCCGTTTTTGTGGCCCGACCTGAGGAAGGGAGTCGATGTGGAATCCGACCCC
GTCAGGATATGTGGTTCTGGTAGGAGACGAGAACCTAAAACAGTTCCCGCCTCCGTCTGAATTTTTGCTT
TCGGTTTGGAACCGAAGCCGCGCGTCTTGTCTGCTGCAGCGCTGCAGCATCGTTCTGTGTTGTCTCTGTC
TGACTGTGTTTCTGTATTTGTCTGAAAATTAGGGCCAGACTGTTACCACTCCCTTAAGTTTGACCTTAGG
TCACTGGAAAGATGTCGAGCGGATCGCTCACAACCAGTCGGTAGATGTCAAGAAGAGACGTTGGGTTACC
TTCTGCTCTGCAGAATGGCCAACCTTTAACGTCGGATGGCCGCGAGACGGCACCTTTAACCGAGACCTCA
TCACCCAGGTTAAGATCAAGGTCTTTTCACCTGGCCCGCATGGACACCCAGACCAGGTCCCCTACATCGT
GACCTGGGAAGCCTTGGCTTTTGACCCCCCTCCCTGGGTCAAGCCCTTTGTACACCCTAAGCCTCCGCCT
CCTCTTCCTCCATCCGCCCCGTCTCTCCCCCTTGAACCTCCTCGTTCGACCCCGCCTCGATCCTCCCTTT
ATCCAGCCCTCACTCCTTCTCTAGGCGCCGGCCGGATCCCAGTGTGGTGGTACGTAGGAATTCATGGCTT
ACCCATACGATGTTCCAGATTACGCTAGCTTGGGTGGTCATATGGCCATGGAGGCCCCATCCATCACACT
GGCGGCCAATTCCATGTCTCGGGAGTCGGATGTTGAGGCTCAGCAGTCTCATGGCAGCAGTGCCTGTTCA
CAGCCCCATGGCAGCGTTACCCAGTCCCAAGGCTCCTCCTCACAGTCCCAGGGCATATCCAGCTCCTCTA
CCAGCACGATGCCAAACTCCAGCCAGTCCTCTCACTCCAGCTCTGGGACACTGAGCTCCTTAGAGACAGT
GTCCACTCAGGAACTCTATTCTATTCCTGAGGACCAAGAACCTGAGGACCAAGAACCTGAGGAGCCTACC
CCTGCCCCCTGGGCTCGATTATGGGCCCTTCAGGATGGATTTGCCAATCTTGAATGTGTGAATGACAACT
ACTGGTTTGGGAGGGACAAAAGCTGTGAATATTGCTTTGATGAACCACTGCTGAAAAGAACAGATAAATA
CCGAACATACAGCAAGAAACACTTTCGGATTTTCAGGGAAGTGGGTCCTAAAAACTCTTACATTGCATAC
ATAGAAGATCACAGTGGCAATGGAACCTTTGTAAATACAGAGCTTGTAGGGAAAGGAAAACGCCGTCCTT
TGAATAACAATTCTGAAATTGCACTGTCACTAAGCAGAAATAAAGTTTTTGTCTTTTTTGATCTGACTGT
AGATGATCAGTCAGTTTATCCTAAGGCATTAAGAGATGAATACATCATGTCAAAAACTCTTGGAAGTGGT
GCCTGTGGAGAGGTAAAGCTGGCTTTCGAGAGGAAAACATGTAAGAAAGTAGCCATAAAGATCATCAGCA
AAAGGAAGTTTGCTATTGGTTCAGCAAGAGAGGCAGACCCAGCTCTCAATGTTGAAACAGAAATAGAAAT
TTTGAAAAAGCTAAATCATCCTTGCATCATCAAGATTAAAAACTTTTTTGATGCAGAAGATTATTATATT
GTTTTGGAATTGATGGAAGGGGGAGAGCTGTTTGACAAAGTGGTGGGGAATAAACGCCTGAAAGAAGCTA
CCTGCAAGCTCTATTTTTACCAGATGCTCTTGGCTGTGCAGTACCTTCATGAAAACGGTATTATACACCG
TGCCTTAAAGCCAGAGAATGTTTTACTGTCATCTCAAGAAGAGGACTGTCTTATAAAGATTACTGATTTT
GGGCACTCCAAGATTTTGGGAGAGACCTCTCTCATGAGAACCTTATGTGGAACCCCCACCTACTTGGCGC
CTGAAGTTCTTGTTTCTGTTGGGACTGCTGGGTATAACCGTGCTGTGGACTGCTGGAGTTTAGGAGTTAT
TCTTTTTATCTGCCTTAGTGGGTATCCACCTTTCTCTGAGCATAGGACTCAAGTGTCACTGAAGGATCAG
ATCACCAGTGGAAAATACAACTTCATTCCTGAAGTCTGGGCAGAAGTCTCAGAGAAAGCTCTGGACCTTG
TCAAGAAGTTGTTGGTAGTGGATCCAAAGGCACGTTTTACGACAGAAGAAGCCTTAAGACACCCGTGGCT
TCAGGATGAAGACATGAAGAGAAAGTTTCAAGATCTTCTGTCTGAGGAAAATGAATCCACAGCTCTACCC
CAGGTTCTAGCCCAGCCTTCTACTAGTCGAAAGCGGCCCCGTGAAGGGGAAGCCGAGGGTGCCGAGACCA
CAAAGCGCCCAGCTGTGTGTGCTGCTGTGTTGTGAACTCCGTGGTTTGAACACGAAAGAAATGTACCTTC
TTTCACTCTGTCATCTTTCTTTTCTTTGAGTCTGTTTTTTTATAGTTTGTATTTTAATTATGGGAATAAT
TGCTTTTTCACAGTCACTGATGTACAATTAAAAACCTGATGGAAAAAAAAAAAAAAAAAAAAAAAAAAAA
AAAAAAAAAAAAAAAAAAAAAAAAAAAAAAAAAAAAAAAAAAAAAAAAAAAAAAAAAAAAAAAAAAAAAA
AAAAAAAAAAAAAAAAAAAAAGGCCTTCGTGGCCTCGAGGTCGACCCTGTGGAATGTGTGTCAGTTAGGG
TGTGGAAAGTCCCCAGGCTCCCCAGCAGGCAGAAGTATGCAAAGCATGCATCTCAATTAGTCAGCAACCA
GGTGTGGAAAGTCCCCAGGCTCCCCAGCAGGCAGAAGTATGCAAAGCATGCATCTCAATTAGTCAGCAAC
CATAGTCCCGCCCCTAACTCCGCCCATCCCGCCCCTAACTCCGCCCAGTTCCGCCCATTCTCCGCCCCAT
GGCTGACTAATTTTTTTTATTTATGCAGAGGCCGAGGCCGCCTCGGCCTCTGAGCTATTCCAGAAGTAGT
GAGGAGGCTTTTTTGGAGGCCTAGGCTTTTGCAAAAAGCTTACCATGACCGAGTACAAGCCCACGGTGCG
CCTCGCCACCCGCGACGACGTCCCCAGGGCCGTACGCACCCTCGCCGCCGCGTTCGCCGACTACCCCGCC
ACGCGCCACACCGTCGATCCGGACCGCCACATCGAGCGGGTCACCGAGCTGCAAGAACTCTTCCTCACGC
GCGTCGGGCTCGACATCGGCAAGGTGTGGGTCGCGGACGACGGCGCCGCGGTGGCGGTCTGGACCACGCC
GGAGAGCGTCGAAGCGGGGGCGGTGTTCGCCGAGATCGGCCCGCGCATGGCCGAGTTGAGCGGTTCCCGG
CTGGCCGCGCAGCAACAGATGGAAGGCCTCCTGGCGCCGCACCGGCCCAAGGAGCCCGCGTGGTTCCTGG
CCACCGTCGGCGTCTCGCCCGACCACCAGGGCAAGGGTCTGGGCAGCGCCGTCGTGCTCCCCGGAGTGGA
GGCGGCCGAGCGCGCCGGGGTGCCCGCCTTCCTGGAGACCTCCGCGCCCCGCAACCTCCCCTTCTACGAG
CGGCTCGGCTTCACCGTCACCGCCGACGTCGAGGTGCCCGAAGGACCGCGCACCTGGTGCATGACCCGCA
AGCCCGGTGCCTGACGCCCGCCCCACGACCCGCAGCGCCCGACCGAAAGGAGCGCACGACCCCATGCATC
GATAAAATAAAAGATTTTATTTAGTCTCCAGAAAAAGGGGGGAATGAAAGACCCCACCTGTAGGTTTGGC
AAGCTAGCTTAAGTAACGCCATTTTGCAAGGCATGGAAAAATACATAACTGAGAATAGAGAAGTTCAGAT
CAAGGTCAGGAACAGATGGAACAGCTGAATATGGGCCAAACAGGATATCTGTGGTAAGCAGTTCCTGCCC
CGGCTCAGGGCCAAGAACAGATGGAACAGCTGAATATGGGCCAAACAGGATATCTGTGGTAAGCAGTTCC
TGCCCCGGCTCAGGGCCAAGAACAGATGGTCCCCAGATGCGGTCCAGCCCTCAGCAGTTTCTAGAGAACC
ATCAGATGTTTCCAGGGTGCCCCAAGGACCTGAAATGACCCTGTGCCTTATTTGAACTAACCAATCAGTT
CGCTTCTCGCTTCTGTTCGCGCGCTTCTGCTCCCCGAGCTCAATAAAAGAGCCCACAACCCCTCACTCGG
GGCGCCAGTCCTCCGATTGACTGAGTCGCCCGGGTACCCGTGTATCCAATAAACCCTCTTGCAGTTGCAT
CCGACTTGTGGTCTCGCTGTTCCTTGGGAGGGTCTCCTCTGAGTGATTGACTACCCGTCAGCGGGGGTCT
TTCACATGCAGCATGTATCAAAATTAATTTGGTTTTTTTTCTTAAGTATTTACATTAAATGGCCATAGTT
GCATTAATGAATCGGCCAACGCGCGGGGAGAGGCGGTTTGCGTATTGGGCGCTCTTCCGCTTCCTCGCTC
ACTGACTCGCTGCGCTCGGTCGTTCGGCTGCGGCGAGCGGTATCAGCTCACTCAAAGGCGGTAATACGGT
TATCCACAGAATCAGGGGATAACGCAGGAAAGAACATGTGAGCAAAAGGCCAGCAAAAGGCCAGGAACCG
TAAAAAGGCCGCGTTGCTGGCGTTTTTCCATAGGCTCCGCCCCCCTGACGAGCATCACAAAAATCGACGC
TCAAGTCAGAGGTGGCGAAACCCGACAGGACTATAAAGATACCAGGCGTTTCCCCCTGGAAGCTCCCTCG
TGCGCTCTCCTGTTCCGACCCTGCCGCTTACCGGATACCTGTCCGCCTTTCTCCCTTCGGGAAGCGTGGC
GCTTTCTCATAGCTCACGCTGTAGGTATCTCAGTTCGGTGTAGGTCGTTCGCTCCAAGCTGGGCTGTGTG
CACGAACCCCCCGTTCAGCCCGACCGCTGCGCCTTATCCGGTAACTATCGTCTTGAGTCCAACCCGGTAA
GACACGACTTATCGCCACTGGCAGCAGCCACTGGTAACAGGATTAGCAGAGCGAGGTATGTAGGCGGTGC
TACAGAGTTCTTGAAGTGGTGGCCTAACTACGGCTACACTAGAAGAACAGTATTTGGTATCTGCGCTCTG
CTGAAGCCAGTTACCTTCGGAAAAAGAGTTGGTAGCTCTTGATCCGGCAAACAAACCACCGCTGGTAGCG
GTGGTTTTTTTGTTTGCAAGCAGCAGATTACGCGCAGAAAAAAAGGATCTCAAGAAGATCCTTTGATCTT
TTCTACGGGGTCTGACGCTCAGTGGAACGAAAACTCACGTTAAGGGATTTTGGTCATGAGATTATCAAAA
AGGATCTTCACCTAGATCCTTTTGCGGCCGCAAATCAATCTAAAGTATATATGAGTAAACTTGGTCTGAC
AGTTACCAATGCTTAATCAGTGAGGCACCTATCTCAGCGATCTGTCTATTTCGTTCATCCATAGTTGCCT
GACTCCCCGTCGTGTAGATAACTACGATACGGGAGGGCTTACCATCTGGCCCCAGTGCTGCAATGATACC
GCGAGACCCACGCTCACCGGCTCCAGATTTATCAGCAATAAACCAGCCAGCCGGAAGGGCCGAGCGCAGA
AGTGGTCCTGCAACTTTATCCGCCTCCATCCAGTCTATTAATTGTTGCCGGGAAGCTAGAGTAAGTAGTT
CGCCAGTTAATAGTTTGCGCAACGTTGTTGCCATTGCTACAGGCATCGTGGTGTCACGCTCGTCGTTTGG
TATGGCTTCATTCAGCTCCGGTTCCCAACGATCAAGGCGAGTTACATGATCCCCCATGTTGTGCAAAAAA
GCGGTTAGCTCCTTCGGTCCTCCGATCGTTGTCAGAAGTAAGTTGGCCGCAGTGTTATCACTCATGGTTA
TGGCAGCACTGCATAATTCTCTTACTGTCATGCCATCCGTAAGATGCTTTTCTGTGACTGGTGAGTACTC
AACCAAGTCATTCTGAGAATAGTGTATGCGGCGACCGAGTTGCTCTTGCCCGGCGTCAATACGGGATAAT
ACCGCGCCACATAGCAGAACTTTAAAAGTGCTCATCATTGGAAAACGTTCTTCGGGGCGAAAACTCTCAA
GGATCTTACCGCTGTTGAGATCCAGTTCGATGTAACCCACTCGTGCACCCAACTGATCTTCAGCATCTTT
TACTTTCACCAGCGTTTCTGGGTGAGCAAAAACAGGAAGGCAAAATGCCGCAAAAAAGGGAATAAGGGCG
ACACGGAAATGTTGAATACTCATACTCTTCCTTTTTCAATATTATTGAAGCATTTATCAGGGTTATTGTC
TCATGAGCGGATACATATTTGAATGTATTTAGAAAAATAAACAAATAGGGGTTCCGCGCACATTTCCCCG
AAAAGTGCCA
