>Addgene plasmid #41902 | pBABE HA Chk2 KD, dominant negative chk2 | addgene partial sequence | sequence record 89650 | pBABE5 5'-CTTTATCCAGCCCTCAC-3'
CTTGGGAGGTCATATGGCCATGGAGGCCCCATCCATCACACTGGCGGCCAATTCCATGTCTCGGGAGTCG
GATGTTGAGGCTCAGCAGTCTCATGGCAGCAGTGCCTGTTCACAGCCCCATGGCAGCGTTACCCAGTCCC
AAGGCTCCTCCTCACAGTCCCAGGGCATATCCAGCTCCTCTACCAGCACGATGCCAAACTCCAGCCAGTC
CTCTCACTCCAGCTCTGGGACACTGAGCTCCTTAGAGACAGTGTCCACTCAGGAACTCTATTCTATTCCT
GAGGACCAAGAACCTGAGGACCAAGAACCTGAGGAGCCTACCCCTGCCCCCTGGGCTCGATTATGGGCCC
TTCAGGATGGATTTGCCAATCTTGAATGTGTGAATGACAACTACTGGTTTGGGAGGGACAAAAGCTGTGA
ATATTGCTTTGATGAACCACTGCTGAAAAGAACAGATAAATACCGAACATACAGCAAGAAACACTTTCGG
ATTTTCAGGGAAGTGGGTCCTAAAAACTCTTACATTGCATACATAGAAGATCACAGTGGCAATGGAACCT
TTGTAAATACAGAGCTTGTAGGGAAAGGAAAACGCCGTCCTTTGAATAACAATTCTGAAATTGCACTGTC
ACTAAGCAGAAATAAAGTTTTTGTCTTTTTTGATCTGACTGTAGATGATCAGTCAGTTTATCCTAAGGCA
TTAAGAGATGAATACATCATGTCAAAAACTCTTGGAA
